Addgene plasmid #133649: ZJOM75
Purpose: Integration of ANP1-mCherry as an additional copy in genome, use auxotrophic marker TRP1(Kluyveromyces lactis). Marker for yeast early golgi.
Depositing lab: Zhiping Xie. Depositing organization: Shanghai Jiao Tong University. Publication: A Validated Set of Fluorescent-Protein-Based Markers for Major Organelles in Yeast (Saccharomyces cerevisiae). Zhu J, Zhang ZT, Tang SW, Zhao BS, Li H, Song JZ, Li D, Xie Z. MBio. 2019 Sep 3;10(5). pii: mBio.01691-19. doi: 10.1128/mBio.01691-19. PubMed 31481383.
Backbone
  Vector backbone: Clhn-mCherry-Trp
  Vector type: Yeast Expression
Growth in bacteria
  Bacterial resistance: Ampicillin, 100 μg/mL
  Growth temperature: 37°C
  Growth strain: DH5alpha
  Copy number: Unknown
Gene/Insert
  Gene/Insert name: p1k-ANP1-mCherry
  Species: S. cerevisiae (budding yeast)
  Insert size (bp): 2500
  Entrez Gene: ANP1 (a.k.a. YEL036C, GEM3, MNN8)
  Tag / fusion protein: mCherry (C terminal on insert)
  Cloning method: Gibson Cloning
Terms and licenses: Academic/Nonprofit Terms; Industry Terms: Not Available to Industry
How to cite: ZJOM75 was a gift from Zhiping Xie (Addgene plasmid # 133649 ; http://n2t.net/addgene:133649 ; RRID:Addgene_133649)
