[The description below was written by a language model from this plasmid's Addgene catalogue record and pLannotate feature annotations shown in this document.]
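Description:
ZJOM75 is a yeast integrating expression plasmid of about 7 kb, built on the Clhn-mCherry-Trp backbone, that places an extra copy of ANP1 fused to mCherry into the Saccharomyces cerevisiae genome. It is propagated in E. coli through a high-copy ColE1/pUC-type origin with ampicillin resistance (AmpR under its own bla promoter). No yeast replication origin or centromere is annotated, consistent with its stated use as an integrating vector. Small remnants of lacI, rop and bom, and flanking SP6 and T7 phage promoters, are carried over from the parental cloning vector.

The payload, named p1k-ANP1-mCherry, consists of the full ANP1 coding sequence joined at its C terminus to the monomeric red fluorescent protein mCherry and followed by the ADH1 terminator. About 1 kb of sequence lies upstream of the ANP1 open reading frame. The name suggests this is the native upstream promoter region, and it includes a stretch annotated as the yeast gene UTR5, but the record does not explicitly define the promoter. Anp1 is a subunit of the M-Pol II mannosyltransferase complex that extends N-linked mannan chains, and the fusion serves as a marker of the early Golgi.

Yeast selection relies on the Kluyveromyces lactis TRP1 gene, which complements tryptophan auxotrophy. It is flanked by two loxP sites in the same orientation, so the marker could be excised by Cre recombinase after integration. The two sequence records, one from the depositor and one from repository sequencing, show the same features and differ by only a few nucleotides in length. The plasmid belongs to a validated set of fluorescent organelle markers for live-cell imaging and colocalisation studies in budding yeast.
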