Features (pLannotate 1.2.2; 15 found; start..end, strand, type, name):
     79..576     +  CDS            UTR5: UTR5_YEAST - Experimental evidence at transcript level: Swiss-Prot protein existence level 2. From Saccharomyces cerevisiae (strain ATCC 204508 / S288c) (Baker's yeast).
   1072..2571    +  CDS            ANP1: ANP1_YEAST - Also known as GEM3. Experimental evidence at protein level: Swiss-Prot protein existence level 1. The M-Pol II complex possesses alpha-1,6-mannosyltransferase activity and is probably involved in the elongation of the mannan backbone of N-linked glycans on cell wall and periplasmic proteins. From Saccharomyces cerevisiae (strain ATCC 204508 / S288c) (Baker's yeast).
   2596..3303    +  CDS            mCherry: mCherry is a basic (constitutively fluorescent) red fluorescent protein published in 2004, derived from Discosoma sp.. It is reported to be a very rapidly-maturing monomer with low acid sensitivity.
   3327..3514    +  terminator     ADH1 terminator: S. cerevisiae ADH1; transcription terminator for the S. cerevisiae alcohol dehydrogenase 1 (ADH1) gene
   3566..3599    -  protein_bind   loxP: Cre-mediated recombination occurs in the 8-bp core sequence (GCATACAT). Cre recombinase
   3695..4324    -  CDS            TRP1: TRPF_KLULA - Protein inferred from homology: Swiss-Prot protein existence level 3. From Kluyveromyces lactis (strain ATCC 8585 / CBS 2359 / DSM 70799 / NBRC 1267 / NRRL Y-1140 / WM37) (Yeast) (Candida sphaerica).
   4605..4638    -  protein_bind   loxP: Cre-mediated recombination occurs in the 8-bp core sequence (GCATACAT). Cre recombinase
   4692..4710    -  promoter       T7 promoter: promoter for bacteriophage T7 RNA polymerase
   4732..4785    -  CDS            lacI (fragment): lac repressor; lacI; The lac repressor binds to the lac operator to inhibit transcription in E. coli. This inhibition can be relieved by adding lactose or isopropyl-β-D-thiogalactopyranoside (IPTG).
   4968..5556    -  rep_origin     ori: high-copy-number ColE1/pMB1/pBR322/pUC origin of replication
   5727..6587    -  CDS            AmpR: β-lactamase; bla; confers resistance to ampicillin, carbenicillin, and related antibiotics
   6588..6692    -  promoter       AmpR promoter: bla
   6787..6822    +  CDS            rop (fragment): Rop protein, which maintains plasmids at low copy number; rop
   6924..6975    +  misc_feature   bom (fragment): basis of mobility region from pBR322
   7038..2       +  promoter       SP6 promoter (across the origin): promoter for bacteriophage SP6 RNA polymerase
>Addgene plasmid #133649 | ZJOM75 | depositor full sequence | sequence record 256865 | Full Sequence
GAACGCGGCCGCCAGCTGAAGCTTCGTACGCTGCAGGTCGTGGGATTCCTGGGTTAATTAACATCGCTAG
CGATTCCAATGTCAAGATATGGCAAAAACCTTGTGCATTATATAATCGTGGAACACGACGATCAACGCGG
CCAAAAGCCGATCGACGACGACGACGAAAAAAATTTTTATTACCACTGTTCCTTCACCTTCGAAACTTTT
TTTCGGGCGACGGCGTTTCTTTTAGCTCCTGCGGTATGTGCGGTGCGGGAGGTCCCTTGTCGCCTCACAC
GGACCCGATATAACGCTACGGAATACATCGAGGGGTATGGGTGGATGATATCACTGCAGCAAGGTCTGGG
TGTTGCAGAATTTTACCGGCCTTGGCCCCTCAGCGTCCAGCTACAGCGTTATACTACTCCAAGTCGCCGT
TCCCGTTTTGCTGTTCTCACCCCTCAGAGAAAATGCCACCAGAACGAAGCCAATGGTCAGGACTTATCGT
TACTTATACTGTTGAGCCGGATATATCCGCTGTGCTCTAATACCAGCCAAACGAGAAGGGTAGCGGCAAG
AAAGGGTAAACTTTCATGATGAAGTTAGCTAGTTCCTTTTACGATTGCTACTATCTCGTTCAACTTGGCC
TGCGCTGTTGATGAAAATAGCAGTGACTGCAGAGAATAGAAATGAACCGGGCTCATCTGGTCTAGTTGCC
TTCTTTTTTTTATTTTTTTTCATTTTCCTTTTCTTTTCTTTTCTTTTCTTGTCTCACTATGTTGGTTTAA
TCAATTCGTAATCCCTTTACCAACGCATTGTGTTCAATTTTCCTCTTGTGTGGGGTCGCCCGCCTTGTCT
CATCGTGAAAAAATTGCGTAAGATGAAATCATGAAAACATGAAATAAAAAAAATAAATAAAAATAACTAC
ACGATTCAAAAACGCCAAGATCTGTTAGTAGAGACAGCAAGCATTGCAAAACCATTCATCACTCAGTTGC
TAGGCGAGTGTTGGTGCGATTTACCCTCATCATCTTTTTTTCGCTCCATTAAACAGTTCCTTGTGGCTTT
CATGCAAAGTGTACGTCCATAATGAAGTATAATAACAGAAAACTCTCGTTCAACCCTACCACAGTAAGTA
TCGCTGGAACGTTGCTTACGGTGTTCTTTCTCACAAGACTCGTGCTTTCGTTCTTCTCGATATCGCTATT
CCAGCTGGTAACTTTCCAAGGAATCTTCAAGCCCTATGTTCCAGATTTTAAAAATACTCCCAGCGTAGAG
TTCTACGACCTACGAAATTACCAAGGCAACAAAGATGGTTGGCAACAGGGTGACCGCATCTTGTTTTGCG
TGCCACTGAGAGATGCTTCTGAGCATCTTCCCATGTTTTTTAACCATCTGAATACCATGACATATCCGCA
CAACCTGATTGATCTGTCGTTTTTGGTGAGTGACTCTTCGGATAACACCATGGGCGTGTTACTATCCAAT
CTACAGATGGCGCAATCGCAACAAGACAAGTCCAAAAGGTTTGGTAACATCGAAATCTATGAGAAGGACT
TCGGCCAAATCATTGGTCAGTCCTTTTCTGATCGTCACGGGTTTGGCGCCCAGGGCCCCAGAAGAAAGCT
GATGGCCAGGGCTCGTAATTGGCTTGGGTCCGTGGCCCTGAAACCATACCACTCCTGGGTTTACTGGAGA
GACGTGGATGTCGAAACCATCCCCACTACCATCATGGAGGATCTAATGCATCACGACAAGGACGTCATTG
TCCCCAACGTCTGGAGACCTTTACCAGACTGGCTGGGAAACATTCAACCCTACGATTTAAATTCATGGAA
GGAATCAGAAGGGGGTCTTCAATTGGCGGATTCCCTAGACGAAGATGCTGTCATTGTGGAAGGGTACCCA
GAGTACGCCACTTGGAGACCTCACCTGGCATACATGAGAGACCCAAACGGTAATCCAGAAGACGAAATGG
AATTGGACGGTATTGGAGGGGTCTCGATTCTCGCGAAAGCTAAAGTATTCAGAACAGGCTCACACTTTCC
TGCATTCTCCTTTGAAAAGCACGCAGAGACAGAAGCATTCGGTAGGCTCTCCCGCAGGATGAATTACAAT
GTCATCGGCTTGCCCCATTATGTCATCTGGCACATCTACGAACCTTCCAGCGACGACTTAAAGCACATGG
CTTGGATGGCTGAAGAGGAGAAGCGGAAACTAGAAGAAGAGAGAATTCGCGAATTTTACAACAAGATCTG
GGAGATTGGATTTGAAGATGTCAGAGACCAATGGAACGAAGAAAGAGATTCAATCTTAAAAAACATTGAC
TCCACTTTGAACAATAAAGTCACTGTAGACTGGTCTGAAGAGGGAGATGGCTCGGAGCTGGTGGACTCAA
AGGGTGACTTTGTCTCACCAAACAACCAACAACAACAACAACAGCAACAACAACAACAACAGCAGCAGCA
GCAACAGCAACAGCAACAACAGCTCGACGGCAACCCGCAGGGGAAACCTCTTGATGACAACGACAAGAAC
AAGAAAAAACATCCTAAAGAAGTTCCATTAGACTTCGACCCTGATAGAAACCTTTCTCTTGAAGTTGCTG
AAGAAATGGTGAGCAAGGGCGAGGAGGATAACATGGCCATCATCAAGGAGTTCATGCGCTTCAAGGTGCA
CATGGAGGGCTCCGTGAACGGCCACGAGTTCGAGATCGAGGGCGAGGGCGAGGGCCGCCCCTACGAGGGC
ACCCAGACCGCCAAGCTGAAGGTGACCAAGGGTGGCCCCCTGCCCTTCGCCTGGGACATCCTGTCCCCTC
AGTTCATGTACGGCTCCAAGGCCTACGTGAAGCACCCCGCCGACATCCCCGACTACTTGAAGCTGTCCTT
CCCCGAGGGCTTCAAGTGGGAGCGCGTGATGAACTTCGAGGACGGCGGCGTGGTGACCGTGACCCAGGAC
TCCTCCCTGCAGGACGGCGAGTTCATCTACAAGGTGAAGCTGCGCGGCACCAACTTCCCCTCCGACGGCC
CCGTAATGCAGAAGAAGACCATGGGCTGGGAGGCCTCCTCCGAGCGGATGTACCCCGAGGACGGCGCCCT
GAAGGGCGAGATCAAGCAGAGGCTGAAGCTGAAGGACGGCGGCCACTACGACGCTGAGGTCAAGACCACC
TACAAGGCCAAGAAGCCCGTGCAGCTGCCCGGCGCCTACAACGTCAACATCAAGTTGGACATCACCTCCC
ACAACGAGGACTACACCATCGTGGAACAGTACGAACGCGCCGAGGGCCGCCACTCCACCGGCGGCATGGA
CGAGCTGTACAAGTGAGGCGCGCCACTTCTAAATAAGCGAATTTCTTATGATTTATGATTTTTATTATTA
AATAAGTTATAAAAAAAATAAGTGTATACAAATTTTAAAGTGACTCTTAGGTTTTAAAACGAAAATTCTT
ATTCTTGAGTAACTCTTTCCTGTAGGTCAGGTTGCTTTCTCAGGTATAGTATGAGGTCGCTCTTATTGAC
CACACCTCTACCGGCAGATCCGCTAGGGATAACAGGGTAATATCTGCAGGTCGACAACCCTTAATATAAC
TTCGTATAATGTATGCTATACGAAGTTATTAGGTCTAGAGCGGCCGCGGAACGATCATTCACTATATATA
TATCAATTTATATATACGTATGTGTAATTGAAGAAAGATACGTTTTTTCCTCTATTGAGAGGCCTGCTGG
ATGAATAGCTTTACCTTTTCTAAATCCTTGATACCATCAGTCTCTACTCCTCCACTTACATCGACACCGA
TCGCATTTGGTAACATATTAATGGCAACAGAAACGTTATCAGGATTCAATCCACCAGCGATAATGAATTT
TATCTCGGGATGACTTGCAGACCAACTGGAAATTGCACTCCAATTCAATTTCTCACCAGTGCCACCTTCA
CCAGAATCGAACAACGTCAGCACATTGTCTACGTGTTCATACAGGTCCAGTAGTAATTCACAATCCTGTG
GGAACTGGAACCTCTTAATGATTGGAATTGAAGATGGGATCAAAGATCTGTATTCTTTAATATCTTCATC
TCCATGTAATTGTATCACATCTAGATTATATTCGTGGTACAGTTGAAGGACATCATCAACGGACTGATTT
CTAAACACCCCGACTAGTTTAGTACCTTTCACGTTCTCTTGTTGGTGAACTGCAGTTGAAATACCTTTCG
CAACAGATGAGTCAATGGTTCTTTTCCTACCGGGAACACAAATGATACCTAAGTAATCAGCACCATCATC
CACAGCAGTCTTTGCAGCTTCAACGGTTTGCAAACCACACACTTTAACGAGCATCACAGTAGATTTCGCA
AGAGGGTAGCTCGCTCAGAGTACCCAAGTAAATGATTAGTAAACTGATGTTTGATAGTTCAATTTTTCAA
TGAAATAACCTTATATTAAAATTGATATTACTATTATACAAAAATAAAGAATAAAGGATTTGAGTTTATA
CATAAAATACCATTATTATTTGTTCAGTGAGAGATACCGGGGTATATGGGATGTGTGTAGTGATACCATG
CAATCATGTATCAAACATGGGCCCGGTACCGAGCTCTGGTCGAGAACCCTTAATATAACTTCGTATAATG
TATGCTATACGAAGTTATTAGGTGATATCAGATCCACTAGTGGCCTATGCGGCCGCGGATCTGCCGGTCT
CCCTATAGTGAGTCGTATTAATTTCGATAAGCCAGGTTAACCTGCATTAATGAATCGGCCAACGCGCGGG
GAGAGGCGGTTTGCGTATTGGGCGCTCTTCCGCTTCCTCGCTCACTGACTCGCTGCGCTCGGTCGTTCGG
CTGCGGCGAGCGGTATCAGCTCACTCAAAGGCGGTAATACGGTTATCCACAGAATCAGGGGATAACGCAG
GAAAGAACATGTGAGCAAAAGGCCAGCAAAAGGCCAGGAACCGTAAAAAGGCCGCGTTGCTGGCGTTTTT
CCATAGGCTCCGCCCCCCTGACGAGCATCACAAAAATCGACGCTCAAGTCAGAGGTGGCGAAACCCGACA
GGACTATAAAGATACCAGGCGTTTCCCCCTGGAAGCTCCCTCGTGCGCTCTCCTGTTCCGACCCTGCCGC
TTACCGGATACCTGTCCGCCTTTCTCCCTTCGGGAAGCGTGGCGCTTTCTCAATGCTCACGCTGTAGGTA
TCTCAGTTCGGTGTAGGTCGTTCGCTCCAAGCTGGGCTGTGTGCACGAACCCCCCGTTCAGCCCGACCGC
TGCGCCTTATCCGGTAACTATCGTCTTGAGTCCAACCCGGTAAGACACGACTTATCGCCACTGGCAGCAG
CCACTGGTAACAGGATTAGCAGAGCGAGGTATGTAGGCGGTGCTACAGAGTTCTTGAAGTGGTGGCCTAA
CTACGGCTACACTAGAAGGACAGTATTTGGTATCTGCGCTCTGCTGAAGCCAGTTACCTTCGGAAAAAGA
GTTGGTAGCTCTTGATCCGGCAAACAAACCACCGCTGGTAGCGGTGGTTTTTTTGTTTGCAAGCAGCAGA
TTACGCGCAGAAAAAAAGGATCTCAAGAAGATCCTTTGATCTTTTCTACGGGGTCTGACGCTCAGTGGAA
CGAAAACTCACGTTAAGGGATTTTGGTCATGAGATTATCAAAAAGGATCTTCACCTAGATCCTTTTAAAT
TAAAAATGAAGTTTTAAATCAATCTAAAGTATATATGAGTAAACTTGGTCTGACAGTTACCAATGCTTAA
TCAGTGAGGCACCTATCTCAGCGATCTGTCTATTTCGTTCATCCATAGTTGCCTGACTCCCCGTCGTGTA
GATAACTACGATACGGGAGGGCTTACCATCTGGCCCCAGTGCTGCAATGATACCGCGAGACCCACGCTCA
CCGGCTCCAGATTTATCAGCAATAAACCAGCCAGCCGGAAGGGCCGAGCGCAGAAGTGGTCCTGCAACTT
TATCCGCCTCCATCCAGTCTATTAATTGTTGCCGGGAAGCTAGAGTAAGTAGTTCGCCAGTTAATAGTTT
GCGCAACGTTGTTGCCATTGCTACAGGCATCGTGGTGTCACGCTCGTCGTTTGGTATGGCTTCATTCAGC
TCCGGTTCCCAACGATCAAGGCGAGTTACATGATCCCCCATGTTGTGCAAAAAAGCGGTTAGCTCCTTCG
GTCCTCCGATCGTTGTCAGAAGTAAGTTGGCCGCAGTGTTATCACTCATGGTTATGGCAGCACTGCATAA
TTCTCTTACTGTCATGCCATCCGTAAGATGCTTTTCTGTGACTGGTGAGTACTCAACCAAGTCATTCTGA
GAATAGTGTATGCGGCGACCGAGTTGCTCTTGCCCGGCGTCAATACGGGATAATACCGCGCCACATAGCA
GAACTTTAAAAGTGCTCATCATTGGAAAACGTTCTTCGGGGCGAAAACTCTCAAGGATCTTACCGCTGTT
GAGATCCAGTTCGATGTAACCCACTCGTGCACCCAACTGATCTTCAGCATCTTTTACTTTCACCAGCGTT
TCTGGGTGAGCAAAAACAGGAAGGCAAAATGCCGCAAAAAAGGGAATAAGGGCGACACGGAAATGTTGAA
TACTCATACTCTTCCTTTTTCAATATTATTGAAGCATTTATCAGGGTTATTGTCTCATGAGCGGATACAT
ATTTGAATGTATTTAGAAAAATAAACAAATAGGGGTTCCGCGCACATTTCCCCGAAAAGTGCCACCTGAC
GTCTAAGAAACCATTATTATCATGACATTAACCTATAAAAATAGGCGTATCACGAGGCCCTTTCGTCTCG
CGCGTTTCGGTGATGACGGTGAAAACCTCTGACACATGCAGCTCCCGGAGACGGTCACAGCTTGTCTGTA
AGCGGATGCCGGGAGCAGACAAGCCCGTCAGGGCGCGTCAGCGGGTGTTGGCGGGTGTCGGGGCTGGCTT
AACTATGCGGCATCAGAGCAGATTGTACTGAGAGTGCACCATATGGACATATTGTCGTTAGAACGCGGCT
ACAATTAATACATAACCTTATGTATCATACACATACGATTTAGGTGACACTATA
