Features (pLannotate 1.2.2; 15 found; start..end, strand, type, name):
      1..19      +  promoter       SP6 promoter: promoter for bacteriophage SP6 RNA polymerase
     96..593     +  CDS            UTR5: UTR5_YEAST - Experimental evidence at transcript level: Swiss-Prot protein existence level 2. From Saccharomyces cerevisiae (strain ATCC 204508 / S288c) (Baker's yeast).
   1089..2588    +  CDS            ANP1: ANP1_YEAST - Also known as GEM3. Experimental evidence at protein level: Swiss-Prot protein existence level 1. The M-Pol II complex possesses alpha-1,6-mannosyltransferase activity and is probably involved in the elongation of the mannan backbone of N-linked glycans on cell wall and periplasmic proteins. From Saccharomyces cerevisiae (strain ATCC 204508 / S288c) (Baker's yeast).
   2613..3320    +  CDS            mCherry: mCherry is a basic (constitutively fluorescent) red fluorescent protein published in 2004, derived from Discosoma sp.. It is reported to be a very rapidly-maturing monomer with low acid sensitivity.
   3344..3531    +  terminator     ADH1 terminator: S. cerevisiae ADH1; transcription terminator for the S. cerevisiae alcohol dehydrogenase 1 (ADH1) gene
   3583..3616    -  protein_bind   loxP: Cre-mediated recombination occurs in the 8-bp core sequence (GCATACAT). Cre recombinase
   3712..4341    -  CDS            TRP1: TRPF_KLULA - Protein inferred from homology: Swiss-Prot protein existence level 3. From Kluyveromyces lactis (strain ATCC 8585 / CBS 2359 / DSM 70799 / NBRC 1267 / NRRL Y-1140 / WM37) (Yeast) (Candida sphaerica).
   4619..4652    -  protein_bind   loxP: Cre-mediated recombination occurs in the 8-bp core sequence (GCATACAT). Cre recombinase
   4706..4724    -  promoter       T7 promoter: promoter for bacteriophage T7 RNA polymerase
   4746..4799    -  CDS            lacI (fragment): lac repressor; lacI; The lac repressor binds to the lac operator to inhibit transcription in E. coli. This inhibition can be relieved by adding lactose or isopropyl-β-D-thiogalactopyranoside (IPTG).
   4982..5570    -  rep_origin     ori: high-copy-number ColE1/pMB1/pBR322/pUC origin of replication
   5741..6601    -  CDS            AmpR: β-lactamase; bla; confers resistance to ampicillin, carbenicillin, and related antibiotics
   6602..6706    -  promoter       AmpR promoter: bla
   6801..6836    +  CDS            rop (fragment): Rop protein, which maintains plasmids at low copy number; rop
   6938..6989    +  misc_feature   bom (fragment): basis of mobility region from pBR322
>Addgene plasmid #133649 | ZJOM75 | addgene full sequence | sequence record 267445 | Addgene NGS Result
ATTTAGGTGACACTATAGAACGCGGCCGCCAGCTGAAGCTTCGTACGCTGCAGGTCGTGGGATTCCTGGG
TTAATTAACATCGCTAGCGATTCCAATGTCAAGATATGGCAAAAACCTTGTGCATTATATAATCGTGGAA
CACGACGATCAACGCGGCCAAAAGCCGATCGACGACGACGACGAAAAAAATTTTTATTACCACTGTTCCT
TCACCTTCGAAACTTTTTTTCGGGCGACGGCGTTTCTTTTAGCTCCTGCGGTATGTGCGGTGCGGGAGGT
CCCTTGTCGCCTCACACGGACCCGATATAACGCTACGGAATACATCGAGGGGTATGGGTGGATGATATCA
CTGCAGCAAGGTCTGGGTGTTGCAGAATTTTACCGGCCTTGGCCCCTCAGCGTCCAGCTACAGCGTTATA
CTACTCCAAGTCGCCGTTCCCGTTTTGCTGTTCTCACCCCTCAGAGAAAATGCCACCAGAACGAAGCCAA
TGGTCAGGACTTATCGTTACTTATACTGTTGAGCCGGATATATCCGCTGTGCTCTAATACCAGCCAAACG
AGAAGGGTAGCGGCAAGAAAGGGTAAACTTTCATGATGAAGTTAGCTAGTTCCTTTTACGATTGCTACTA
TCTCGTTCAACTTGGCCTGCGCTGTTGATGAAAATAGCAGTGACTGCAGAGAATAGAAATGAACCGGGCT
CATCTGGTCTAGTTGCCTTCTTTTTTTTATTTTTTTTCATTTTCCTTTTCTTTTCTTTTCTTTTCTTGTC
TCACTATGTTGGTTTAATCAATTCGTAATCCCTTTACCAACGCATTGTGTTCAATTTTCCTCTTGTGTGG
GGTCGCCCGCCTTGTCTCATCGTGAAAAAATTGCGTAAGATGAAATCATGAAAACATGAAATAAAAAAAA
TAAATAAAAATAACTACACGATTCAAAAACGCCAAGATCTGTTAGTAGAGACAGCAAGCATTGCAAAACC
ATTCATCACTCAGTTGCTAGGCGAGTGTTGGTGCGATTTACCCTCATCATCTTTTTTTCGCTCCATTAAA
CAGTTCCTTGTGGCTTTCATGCAAAGTGTACGTCCATAATGAAGTATAATAACAGAAAACTCTCGTTCAA
CCCTACCACAGTAAGTATCGCTGGAACGTTGCTTACGGTGTTCTTTCTCACAAGACTCGTGCTTTCGTTC
TTCTCGATATCGCTATTCCAGCTGGTAACTTTCCAAGGAATCTTCAAGCCCTATGTTCCAGATTTTAAAA
ATACTCCCAGCGTAGAGTTCTACGACCTACGAAATTACCAAGGCAACAAAGATGGTTGGCAACAGGGTGA
CCGCATCTTGTTTTGCGTGCCACTGAGAGATGCTTCTGAGCATCTTCCCATGTTTTTTAACCATCTGAAT
ACCATGACATATCCGCACAACCTGATTGATCTGTCGTTTTTGGTGAGTGACTCTTCGGATAACACCATGG
GCGTGTTACTATCCAATCTACAGATGGCGCAATCGCAACAAGACAAGTCCAAAAGGTTTGGTAACATCGA
AATCTATGAGAAGGACTTCGGCCAAATCATTGGTCAGTCCTTTTCTGATCGTCACGGGTTTGGCGCCCAG
GGCCCCAGAAGAAAGCTGATGGCCAGGGCTCGTAATTGGCTTGGGTCCGTGGCCCTGAAACCATACCACT
CCTGGGTTTACTGGAGAGACGTGGATGTCGAAACCATCCCCACTACCATCATGGAGGATCTAATGCATCA
CGACAAGGACGTCATTGTCCCCAACGTCTGGAGACCTTTACCAGACTGGCTGGGAAACATTCAACCCTAC
GATTTAAATTCATGGAAGGAATCAGAAGGGGGTCTTCAATTGGCGGATTCCCTAGACGAAGATGCTGTCA
TTGTGGAAGGGTACCCAGAGTACGCCACTTGGAGACCTCACCTGGCATACATGAGAGACCCAAACGGTAA
TCCAGAAGACGAAATGGAATTGGACGGTATTGGAGGGGTCTCGATTCTCGCGAAAGCTAAAGTATTCAGA
ACAGGCTCACACTTTCCTGCATTCTCCTTTGAAAAGCACGCAGAGACAGAAGCATTCGGTAGGCTCTCCC
GCAGGATGAATTACAATGTCATCGGCTTGCCCCATTATGTCATCTGGCACATCTACGAACCTTCCAGCGA
CGACTTAAAGCACATGGCTTGGATGGCTGAAGAGGAGAAGCGGAAACTAGAAGAAGAGAGAATTCGCGAA
TTTTACAACAAGATCTGGGAGATTGGATTTGAAGATGTCAGAGACCAATGGAACGAAGAAAGAGATTCAA
TCTTAAAAAACATTGACTCCACTTTGAACAATAAAGTCACTGTAGACTGGTCTGAAGAGGGAGATGGCTC
GGAGCTGGTGGACTCAAAGGGTGACTTTGTCTCACCAAACAACCAACAACAACAACAACAGCAACAACAA
CAACAACAGCAGCAGCAGCAACAGCAACAGCAACAACAGCTCGACGGCAACCCGCAGGGGAAACCTCTTG
ATGACAACGACAAGAACAAGAAAAAACATCCTAAAGAAGTTCCATTAGACTTCGACCCTGATAGAAACCT
TTCTCTTGAAGTTGCTGAAGAAATGGTGAGCAAGGGCGAGGAGGATAACATGGCCATCATCAAGGAGTTC
ATGCGCTTCAAGGTGCACATGGAGGGCTCCGTGAACGGCCACGAGTTCGAGATCGAGGGCGAGGGCGAGG
GCCGCCCCTACGAGGGCACCCAGACCGCCAAGCTGAAGGTGACCAAGGGTGGCCCCCTGCCCTTCGCCTG
GGACATCCTGTCCCCTCAGTTCATGTACGGCTCCAAGGCCTACGTGAAGCACCCCGCCGACATCCCCGAC
TACTTGAAGCTGTCCTTCCCCGAGGGCTTCAAGTGGGAGCGCGTGATGAACTTCGAGGACGGCGGCGTGG
TGACCGTGACCCAGGACTCCTCCCTGCAGGACGGCGAGTTCATCTACAAGGTGAAGCTGCGCGGCACCAA
CTTCCCCTCCGACGGCCCCGTAATGCAGAAGAAGACCATGGGCTGGGAGGCCTCCTCCGAGCGGATGTAC
CCCGAGGACGGCGCCCTGAAGGGCGAGATCAAGCAGAGGCTGAAGCTGAAGGACGGCGGCCACTACGACG
CTGAGGTCAAGACCACCTACAAGGCCAAGAAGCCCGTGCAGCTGCCCGGCGCCTACAACGTCAACATCAA
GTTGGACATCACCTCCCACAACGAGGACTACACCATCGTGGAACAGTACGAACGCGCCGAGGGCCGCCAC
TCCACCGGCGGCATGGACGAGCTGTACAAGTGAGGCGCGCCACTTCTAAATAAGCGAATTTCTTATGATT
TATGATTTTTATTATTAAATAAGTTATAAAAAAAATAAGTGTATACAAATTTTAAAGTGACTCTTAGGTT
TTAAAACGAAAATTCTTATTCTTGAGTAACTCTTTCCTGTAGGTCAGGTTGCTTTCTCAGGTATAGTATG
AGGTCGCTCTTATTGACCACACCTCTACCGGCAGATCCGCTAGGGATAACAGGGTAATATCTGCAGGTCG
ACAACCCTTAATATAACTTCGTATAATGTATGCTATACGAAGTTATTAGGTCTAGAGCGGCCGCGGAACG
ATCATTCACTATATATATATCAATTTATATATACGTATGTGTAATTGAAGAAAGATACGTTTTTTCCTCT
ATTGAGAGGCCTGCTGGATGAATAGCTTTACCTTTTCTAAATCCTTGATACCATCAGTCTCTACTCCTCC
ACTTACATCGACACCGATCGCATTTGGTAACATATTAATGGCAACAGAAACGTTATCAGGATTCAATCCA
CCAGCGATAATGAATTTTATCTCGGGATGACTTGCAGACCAACTGGAAATTGCACTCCAATTCAATTTCT
CACCAGTGCCACCTTCACCAGAATCGAACAACGTCAGCACATTGTCTACGTGTTCATACAGGTCCAGTAG
TAATTCACAATCCTGTGGGAACTGGAACCTCTTAATGATTGGAATTGAAGATGGGATCAAAGATCTGTAT
TCTTTAATATCTTCATCTCCATGTAATTGTATCACATCTAGATTATATTCGTGGTACAGTTGAAGGACAT
CATCAACGGACTGATTTCTAAACACCCCGACTAGTTTAGTACCTTTCACGTTCTCTTGTTGGTGAACTGC
AGTTGAAATACCTTTCGCAACAGATGAGTCAATGGTTCTTTTCCTACCGGGAACACAAATGATACCTAAG
TAATCAGCACCATCATCCACAGCAGTCTTTGCAGCTTCAACGGTTTGCAAACCACACACTTTAACGAGCA
TCACAGTAGATTTCGCAAGAGGGTAGCTCGCTCAGAGTACCCAAGTAAATGATTAGTAAACTGATGTTTG
ATAGTTCAATTTTTCAATGAAATAACCTTATATTAAAATTGATATTACTATTATACAAAAATAAAGAATA
AAGGATTTGAGTTTATACATAAAATACCATTATTATTTGTTCAGTGAGAGATACTGGGGTATATGGGATG
TGTGTAGTGATACCATGCAATCATGTATCAAACATGGGCCCGGTACCGAGCTCTCGAGAACCCTTAATAT
AACTTCGTATAATGTATGCTATACGAAGTTATTAGGTGATATCAGATCCACTAGTGGCCTATGCGGCCGC
GGATCTGCCGGTCTCCCTATAGTGAGTCGTATTAATTTCGATAAGCCAGGTTAACCTGCATTAATGAATC
GGCCAACGCGCGGGGAGAGGCGGTTTGCGTATTGGGCGCTCTTCCGCTTCCTCGCTCACTGACTCGCTGC
GCTCGGTCGTTCGGCTGCGGCGAGCGGTATCAGCTCACTCAAAGGCGGTAATACGGTTATCCACAGAATC
AGGGGATAACGCAGGAAAGAACATGTGAGCAAAAGGCCAGCAAAAGGCCAGGAACCGTAAAAAGGCCGCG
TTGCTGGCGTTTTTCCATAGGCTCCGCCCCCCTGACGAGCATCACAAAAATCGACGCTCAAGTCAGAGGT
GGCGAAACCCGACAGGACTATAAAGATACCAGGCGTTTCCCCCTGGAAGCTCCCTCGTGCGCTCTCCTGT
TCCGACCCTGCCGCTTACCGGATACCTGTCCGCCTTTCTCCCTTCGGGAAGCGTGGCGCTTTCTCATAGC
TCACGCTGTAGGTATCTCAGTTCGGTGTAGGTCGTTCGCTCCAAGCTGGGCTGTGTGCACGAACCCCCCG
TTCAGCCCGACCGCTGCGCCTTATCCGGTAACTATCGTCTTGAGTCCAACCCGGTAAGACACGACTTATC
GCCACTGGCAGCAGCCACTGGTAACAGGATTAGCAGAGCGAGGTATGTAGGCGGTGCTACAGAGTTCTTG
AAGTGGTGGCCTAACTACGGCTACACTAGAAGAACAGTATTTGGTATCTGCGCTCTGCTGAAGCCAGTTA
CCTTCGGAAAAAGAGTTGGTAGCTCTTGATCCGGCAAACAAACCACCGCTGGTAGCGGTGGTTTTTTTGT
TTGCAAGCAGCAGATTACGCGCAGAAAAAAAGGATCTCAAGAAGATCCTTTGATCTTTTCTACGGGGTCT
GACGCTCAGTGGAACGAAAACTCACGTTAAGGGATTTTGGTCATGAGATTATCAAAAAGGATCTTCACCT
AGATCCTTTTAAATTAAAAATGAAGTTTTAAATCAATCTAAAGTATATATGAGTAAACTTGGTCTGACAG
TTACCAATGCTTAATCAGTGAGGCACCTATCTCAGCGATCTGTCTATTTCGTTCATCCATAGTTGCCTGA
CTCCCCGTCGTGTAGATAACTACGATACGGGAGGGCTTACCATCTGGCCCCAGTGCTGCAATGATACCGC
GAGACCCACGCTCACCGGCTCCAGATTTATCAGCAATAAACCAGCCAGCCGGAAGGGCCGAGCGCAGAAG
TGGTCCTGCAACTTTATCCGCCTCCATCCAGTCTATTAATTGTTGCCGGGAAGCTAGAGTAAGTAGTTCG
CCAGTTAATAGTTTGCGCAACGTTGTTGCCATTGCTACAGGCATCGTGGTGTCACGCTCGTCGTTTGGTA
TGGCTTCATTCAGCTCCGGTTCCCAACGATCAAGGCGAGTTACATGATCCCCCATGTTGTGCAAAAAAGC
GGTTAGCTCCTTCGGTCCTCCGATCGTTGTCAGAAGTAAGTTGGCCGCAGTGTTATCACTCATGGTTATG
GCAGCACTGCATAATTCTCTTACTGTCATGCCATCCGTAAGATGCTTTTCTGTGACTGGTGAGTACTCAA
CCAAGTCATTCTGAGAATAGTGTATGCGGCGACCGAGTTGCTCTTGCCCGGCGTCAATACGGGATAATAC
CGCGCCACATAGCAGAACTTTAAAAGTGCTCATCATTGGAAAACGTTCTTCGGGGCGAAAACTCTCAAGG
ATCTTACCGCTGTTGAGATCCAGTTCGATGTAACCCACTCGTGCACCCAACTGATCTTCAGCATCTTTTA
CTTTCACCAGCGTTTCTGGGTGAGCAAAAACAGGAAGGCAAAATGCCGCAAAAAAGGGAATAAGGGCGAC
ACGGAAATGTTGAATACTCATACTCTTCCTTTTTCAATATTATTGAAGCATTTATCAGGGTTATTGTCTC
ATGAGCGGATACATATTTGAATGTATTTAGAAAAATAAACAAATAGGGGTTCCGCGCACATTTCCCCGAA
AAGTGCCACCTGACGTCTAAGAAACCATTATTATCATGACATTAACCTATAAAAATAGGCGTATCACGAG
GCCCTTTCGTCTCGCGCGTTTCGGTGATGACGGTGAAAACCTCTGACACATGCAGCTCCCGGAGACGGTC
ACAGCTTGTCTGTAAGCGGATGCCGGGAGCAGACAAGCCCGTCAGGGCGCGTCAGCGGGTGTTGGCGGGT
GTCGGGGCTGGCTTAACTATGCGGCATCAGAGCAGATTGTACTGAGAGTGCACCATATGGACATATTGTC
GTTAGAACGCGGCTACAATTAATACATAACCTTATGTATCATACACATACG
